>Addgene plasmid #1715 | pPD158.114 | depositor full sequence | sequence record 321 | Author sequence
AAGCTTGGGCTGCAGGTCGGCTATAATAAGTTCTTGAATAAAATAATTTTCCCGACAAAACATGAGTATT
TCTTTCGAAAATAAAAGTGCAGGCTAATTAGAGATTATTCTGTAATTAACTGCATAATTTGTCACGTGCC
ATAGTTTTACATTCCACTACGTCATAGTTCTTAAAATACTAATCTCCTGAAAATAGAAGTAGGTGAAGAA
AGTTTAATTATCAGTTCTAAAATGACAATTGATCTTTGGAATATGTTCTGAAACTACCGATCATTGAACA
GATGCTATTTGAATGATATAGAATTGTATATTTGCAATTTCTGAAACGCGTTCTTAAAGGCACACAGATT
AATTCAAAAGGGTCTGGCCGCAAAAAGGTTTATGGTGGCCGATTTTGAGTTTTGTGTGTGATTGCTTTTT
CACAATCAGTGTTTTCAGGATTATGTGATGAACTAGATCTTCAAGTTTCGTTACATTTCATATGTTTTCG
GAACTCACGAAGTACATATTGGGTATTGTGCTCAAAAAATTCAGCAATCAGCTTCGCTCCGCTGACTTTA
GAACCCAAAAAAATAGTATGGCCAAACTGACTGTGTTACGATCATTTCAATTTTTCAATACATATTTAAG
ATTTCTAAGAGTAAGAAGGTCAAAAACTGTTCTGGAATACATATATATTTTTCAGGTTACAATTAGTCAA
AAAGTGCACTGAAATATACGTTTTAATTTCACGAATAACCCAATTAGTTCAATGTATTTTTGGTCAACCA
ACGTTAAAGTTTGGCTTCCAACCAATTATCATTTCTGATCAACCACAATGTTTTTTCTTTATCTGCAAGT
TAATTTTTTATTTTTATCCAGATGTTTGGCATATTTTTCAATTCTTCACTAGCGCCCACTTCTTGCACTT
CCGGCGCCCTGAATCTAATGCATCTGTTGCAAGAATTGAAAGACCAATCAACACATTGTTTTCTTCACGA
GATACTGAAGAAAATGAATAAAAACAGAGAAAAAGAGCCATGTGATTAGTGACAACTGTTGCTAACAGAT
ACCATAGCTTGGACTTGGTACGTGATGGCAACGTATGGGTCAACAAAAATGATTGCAGAGGGGGTGCAAA
ACAGTCAAGTCGAGAAAATATGAAAAACAGAAAACAAAGAACAGAAAAATGGGTTTGAGAGTCAGTATAA
TTTATAAAAGAAAAATTGTACATAGAAATTAACCATTTTTGTAGAAGAAGTTATTTTTCAAGCATCGTTA
AAAATTATTCAAAGCACCTTATTTCATATTTAATTTTAAACATGGTTAAATGAACAACACGGTGCGCAAT
CAGGAAAACTTGAAATCTGAAACTGTTGTTGTGATCTTCTTCGCAACTGTTCAGATAGCACTAGTGTAAT
GTTAAGAGTGCGCGAATATAATGGAATATAATGGATCACACCTCCTGCCATCAGGTAAACGTCTCTGTTA
TCACATATTTCCAACTATTAAATTTTTACCTTTTACAGTTTTACATTTTTTTGAAAAAAGTAACTTTTTG
TCTTCAAAATCCCTGACGAAAATATCAAATATTTTAATCGAGACTGCAGAGGAACCGATTGATGATTTGG
AAAATCCAGCTTTACCTGTGTAAGAACTGAAAAGTTTCATAACCCTAGGGTATTCCCAGTTACATTCCCC
ACTGGCTAACAATAGCACCCAGTTTTTCATCACCTTTCTTCAAATTTCTCGGCGATTTGTTAAAAACAAA
ATTTGTGTCCCTTCTCTGATATCTCTATGTCTCTAAACACAAGTTCATCGGAAAACGAAGGAGGGTAGGT
GTTGGTTGGGCTCCCGAAGTGAAAATAGAAGAGCAAGAATAGAATATTAGAGAGAGAGTGCAGAGAGGGC
GGGATAGCTCCCGGGATTCCGTTTTCTTCTTCTTTATCTTCAACGATGATGTGTGTGCGTGTTGTATAGA
TTCTGTTGCTCCCCCACAACTCGCTCCGAAGGCTCAATACAATTCAATTGATATTGGAGGAGAGCCTACC
GGAGTGGGAGGATAAGAAGAAACATAAGAAGAAGAAGAAGAAGAAGCATGCTTCTGGTTTTTGATGCTAT
GAAAACGGCACAAAAAGATGATTGAGGTCCCTTTTCAATACCTTCTCTCATCTTTCAAATCCCATTGAAA
CCTAAAACTTCTCACCACGCTTTACCATTGTTCTCCAAAAACTTATAGCAATGTCTATAACTTTTTTATC
TCTGAAAAGCAGTGTTCCATTTTTCTTTTTCCTATTTTATTTCAATTGTTTCTCACATTTCGTTTGGATT
CTTTGCTTGTCAACCAGCTTCTTCTTCCACTTTTACCGTCTAATTTTCAGGGCAGGGAGCCATCAAACCC
ACGACCACTAGATCCATCTAGAGGATCCCCGGGATTGGCCAAAGGACCCAAAGGTATGTTTCGAATGATA
CTAACATAACATAGAACATTTTCAGGAGGACCCTTGGAGGGTACCGGTCGCCACCATGAGGTCTTCCAAG
AATGTTATCAAGGAGTTCATGAGGTTTAAGGTTCGCATGGAAGGAACGGTCAATGGGCACGAGTTTGAAA
TAGAAGGCGAAGGAGAGGGGAGGCCATACGAAGGCCACAATACCGTAAAGCTTAAGGTAACCAAGGGGGG
ACCTTTGCCATTTGCTTGGGATATTTTGTCACCACAATTTCAGTATGGAAGCAAGGTATATGTCAAGCAC
CCTGCCGACATACCAGACTATAAAAAGCTGTCATTTCCTGAAGGATTTGTAAGTTTAAACGGGGTGTTAC
TAACTAACAAATAACATTTAAATTTTCAGAAATGGGAAAGGGTCATGAACTTTGAAGACGGTGGCGTCGC
TACTGTCACCCAAGATTCCAGCTTGCAAGATGGCTGTTTCATCTACAAGGTCAAGTTCATTGGCGTGAAC
TTTCCTTCCGATGGACCTGTTATGCAAAAGAAGACAATGGGCTGGGAAGCCAGCACTGAGCGTTTGTATC
CTCGTGATGGCGTGTTGAAAGGAGAGATTCATAAGGCTCTGAAGCTGAAAGACGGGTAAGTTTAAACTAT
ATCTTACTAACTAACTGTAGAGATTTAAATTTTCAGTGGTCATTACCTAGTTGAATTCAAAAGTATTTAC
ATGGCAAAGAAGCCTGTGCAGCTACCAGGGTACTACTATGTTGATACCAAACTGGATATCACAAGCCACA
ACGAAGACTATACAATCGTTGAGCAGTATGAAAGAACCGAGGGACGCCACCATCTGTTCCTTTAGCGGCC
GCGACTCTAGAATTCCAACTGAGCGCCGGTCGCTACCATTACCAACTTGTCTGGTGTCAAAAATAATAGG
CCTACTAGCCGGCCATACAAGTAATCCGGATGATCGACGCCAACGTCGTTGAATTTTCAAATTTTAAATA
CTGAATATTTGTTTTTTTTCCTATTATTTATTTATTCTCTTTGTGTTTTTTTTCTTGCTTTCTAAAAAAT
TAATTCAATCCAAATCTAAACATTTTTTTTTCTCTTTCCGTCTCCCAATTCGTATTCCGCTCCTCTCATC
TGAACACAATGTGCAAGTTTATTTATCTTCTCGCTTTCATTTCATTAGGACGTGGGGGGAATTGGTGGAA
GGGGGAAACACACAAAAGGATGATGGAAATGAAATAAGGACACACAATATGCAACAACATTCAATTCAGA
AATATGGAGGAAGGTTTAAAAGAAAACATAAAAATATATAGAGGAGGAAGGAAAACTAGTAAAAAATAAG
CAAAGAAATTAGGCGAACGATGAGAATTGTCCTCGCTTGGGCCCTTTCGTCTCGCGCGTTTCGGTGATGA
CGGTGAAAACCTCTGACACATGCAGCTCCCGGAGACGGTCACAGCTTGTCTGTAAGCGGATGCCGGGAGC
AGACAAGCCCGTCAGGGCGCGTCAGCGGGTGTTGGCGGGTGTCGGGGCTGGCTTAACTATGCGGCATCAG
AGCAGATTGTACTGAGAGTGCACCATATGCGGTGTGAAATACCGCACAGATGCGTAAGGAGAAAATACCG
CATCAGGCGGCCTTAAGGGCCTCGTGATACGCCTATTTTTATAGGTTAATGTCATGATAATAATGGTTTC
TTAGACGTCAGGTGGCACTTTTCGGGGAAATGTGCGCGGAACCCCTATTTGTTTATTTTTCTAAATACAT
TCAAATATGTATCCGCTCATGAGACAATAACCCTGATAAATGCTTCAATAATATTGAAAAAGGAAGAGTA
TGAGTATTCAACATTTCCGTGTCGCCCTTATTCCCTTTTTTGCGGCATTTTGCCTTCCTGTTTTTGCTCA
CCCAGAAACGCTGGTGAAAGTAAAAGATGCTGAAGATCAGTTGGGTGCACGAGTGGGTTACATCGAACTG
GATCTCAACAGCGGTAAGATCCTTGAGAGTTTTCGCCCCGAAGAACGTTTTCCAATGATGAGCACTTTTA
AAGTTCTGCTATGTGGCGCGGTATTATCCCGTATTGACGCCGGGCAAGAGCAACTCGGTCGCCGCATACA
CTATTCTCAGAATGACTTGGTTGAGTACTCACCAGTCACAGAAAAGCATCTTACGGATGGCATGACAGTA
AGAGAATTATGCAGTGCTGCCATAACCATGAGTGATAACACTGCGGCCAACTTACTTCTGACAACGATCG
GAGGACCGAAGGAGCTAACCGCTTTTTTGCACAACATGGGGGATCATGTAACTCGCCTTGATCGTTGGGA
ACCGGAGCTGAATGAAGCCATACCAAACGACGAGCGTGACACCACGATGCCTGTAGCAATGGCAACAACG
TTGCGCAAACTATTAACTGGCGAACTACTTACTCTAGCTTCCCGGCAACAATTAATAGACTGGATGGAGG
CGGATAAAGTTGCAGGACCACTTCTGCGCTCGGCCCTTCCGGCTGGCTGGTTTATTGCTGATAAATCTGG
AGCCGGTGAGCGTGGGTCTCGCGGTATCATTGCAGCACTGGGGCCAGATGGTAAGCCCTCCCGTATCGTA
GTTATCTACACGACGGGGAGTCAGGCAACTATGGATGAACGAAATAGACAGATCGCTGAGATAGGTGCCT
CACTGATTAAGCATTGGTAACTGTCAGACCAAGTTTACTCATATATACTTTAGATTGATTTAAAACTTCA
TTTTTAATTTAAAAGGATCTAGGTGAAGATCCTTTTTGATAATCTCATGACCAAAATCCCTTAACGTGAG
TTTTCGTTCCACTGAGCGTCAGACCCCGTAGAAAAGATCAAAGGATCTTCTTGAGATCCTTTTTTTCTGC
GCGTAATCTGCTGCTTGCAAACAAAAAAACCACCGCTACCAGCGGTGGTTTGTTTGCCGGATCAAGAGCT
ACCAACTCTTTTTCCGAAGGTAACTGGCTTCAGCAGAGCGCAGATACCAAATACTGTCCTTCTAGTGTAG
CCGTAGTTAGGCCACCACTTCAAGAACTCTGTAGCACCGCCTACATACCTCGCTCTGCTAATCCTGTTAC
CAGTGGCTGCTGCCAGTGGCGATAAGTCGTGTCTTACCGGGTTGGACTCAAGACGATAGTTACCGGATAA
GGCGCAGCGGTCGGGCTGAACGGGGGGTTCGTGCACACAGCCCAGCTTGGAGCGAACGACCTACACCGAA
CTGAGATACCTACAGCGTGAGCATTGAGAAAGCGCCACGCTTCCCGAAGGGAGAAAGGCGGACAGGTATC
CGGTAAGCGGCAGGGTCGGAACAGGAGAGCGCACGAGGGAGCTTCCAGGGGGAAACGCCTGGTATCTTTA
TAGTCCTGTCGGGTTTCGCCACCTCTGACTTGAGCGTCGATTTTTGTGATGCTCGTCAGGGGGGCGGAGC
CTATGGAAAAACGCCAGCAACGCGGCCTTTTTACGGTTCCTGGCCTTTTGCTGGCCTTTTGCTCACATGT
TCTTTCCTGCGTTATCCCCTGATTCTGTGGATAACCGTATTACCGCCTTTGAGTGAGCTGATACCGCTCG
CCGCAGCCGAACGACCGAGCGCAGCGAGTCAGTGAGCGAGGAAGCGGAAGAGCGCCCAATACGCAAACCG
CCTCTCCCCGCGCGTTGGCCGATTCATTAATGCAGCTGGCACGACAGGTTTCCCGACTGGAAAGCGGGCA
GTGAGCGCAACGCAATTAATGTGAGTTAGCTCACTCATTAGGCACCCCAGGCTTTACACTTTATGCTTCC
GGCTCGTATGTTGTGTGGAATTGTGAGCGGATAACAATTTCACACAGGAAACAGCTATGACCATGATTAC
GCCAAGCTGTAAGTTTAAACATGATCTTACTAACTAACTATTCTCATTTAAATTTTCAGAGCTTAAAAAT
GGCTGAAATCACTCACAACGATGGATACGCTAACAACTTGGAAATGAAAT
Features (pLannotate 1.2.2; 11 found; start..end, strand, type, name):
   2397..2413    -  misc_feature   MCS (fragment): pUC18/19 multiple cloning site
   2506..3282    +  CDS            DstC1: DstC1 is a basic (constitutively fluorescent) cyan fluorescent protein published in 2004, derived from Discosoma striata.
   3831..3866    +  CDS            rop (fragment): Rop protein, which maintains plasmids at low copy number; rop
   3968..4067    +  misc_feature   bom (fragment): basis of mobility region from pBR322
   4165..4269    +  promoter       AmpR promoter: bla
   4270..5130    +  CDS            AmpR: β-lactamase; bla; confers resistance to ampicillin, carbenicillin, and related antibiotics
   5301..5889    +  rep_origin     ori: high-copy-number ColE1/pMB1/pBR322/pUC origin of replication
   6072..6164    +  CDS            lacI (fragment): lac repressor; lacI; The lac repressor binds to the lac operator to inhibit transcription in E. coli. This inhibition can be relieved by adding lactose or isopropyl-β-D-thiogalactopyranoside (IPTG).
   6177..6198    +  protein_bind   CAP binding site: CAP binding activates transcription in the presence of cAMP. E. coli catabolite activator protein
   6213..6243    +  promoter       lac promoter: promoter for the E. coli lac operon
   6251..6267    +  protein_bind   lac operator: The lac repressor binds to the lac operator to inhibit transcription in E. coli. This inhibition can be relieved by adding lactose or isopropyl-β-D-thiogalactopyranoside (IPTG). lac repressor encoded by lacI
