[The description below was written by a language model from this plasmid's Addgene catalogue record and pLannotate feature annotations shown in this document.]
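Description:
pPD158.114 is a 6,420 bp C. elegans (worm) expression vector from the 2005 Fire Lab Vector Kit, catalogued as an empty backbone with no separate insert. It is propagated in E. coli as a high-copy plasmid. The feature table shows a ColE1/pUC-type origin and a β-lactamase gene with its own promoter conferring ampicillin resistance. It also shows residual pUC/pBR322-derived sequence: fragments of rop, bom and lacI, a lac promoter/operator with CAP binding site, and a remnant of the pUC18/19 polylinker. The parental backbone is listed as unknown.

The payload is described only by the depositor's modular segment list. It begins with myo-3 promoter segments (myo3-2341, myo3Tsa); myo-3 encodes a body-wall muscle myosin heavy chain, so this promoter is generally used for expression in body-wall muscle. A synthetic intron (IVSA) follows, then a red fluorescent protein coding region assembled from N- and C-terminal pieces. This region is interrupted by artificial introns (RFPivs2, RFPivs4), which Fire lab vectors typically include to improve transgene expression in worms, and it carries two substitutions, V105A and S197T. A let-858 3' region supplies the downstream end of the transcription unit, and the list ends with a "decoy" segment whose role is not explained in the record.

The automated annotation covers only part of this cassette. The first ~2.4 kb, presumably the myo-3 region, is unannotated. The fluorescent protein at roughly 2.5–3.3 kb is called as DstC1, a Discosoma-derived cyan protein, which probably reflects homology among Discosoma proteins rather than the depositor's RFP designation. The plasmid appears suited as a muscle-expressed red fluorescent reporter or as a starting point for further cloning, though the record states no specific purpose.
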