Addgene plasmid #1715: pPD158.114
Purpose: (Empty Backbone)
Depositing lab: Andrew Fire. Depositing organization: Carnegie Institution for Science.
Backbone
  Vector backbone: Unknown
  Backbone size (bp): 6420
  Vector type: Worm Expression
Growth in bacteria
  Bacterial resistance: Ampicillin, 100 μg/mL
  Growth temperature: 37°C
  Growth strain: DH5alpha
  Copy number: High Copy
Gene/Insert
  Gene/Insert name: None
  Tag / fusion protein: myo3-2341, myo3Tsa, IVSA, RFPN, RFPivs2, RFPV105A, RFPivs4, RFPS197T, RFPC, let8583', decoy
  Cloning method: Restriction Enzyme
Terms and licenses: Academic/Nonprofit Terms; Industry Terms: Not Available to Industry
Depositor comments: See Fire Lab Vector Kit Documentation 2005. Fire Lab Miniprep Number pPD158.114, Ligation number L5784.
How to cite: pPD158.114 was a gift from Andrew Fire (Addgene plasmid # 1715 ; http://n2t.net/addgene:1715 ; RRID:Addgene_1715)
