>Addgene plasmid #1715 | pPD158.114 | addgene partial sequence | sequence record 16837 | 1715_m13reverse
GTGTTACTGATCTTACTAACTAACTATTCTCATTTAAATTTTCAGAGCTTAAAAATGGCTGAAATCACTC
ACAACGATGGATACGCTAACAACTTGGAAATGAAATAAGCTTGGGCTGCAGGTCGGCTATAATAAGTTCT
TGAATAAAATAATTTTCCCGACAAAACATGAGTATTTCTTTCGAAAATAAAAGTGCAGGCTAATTAGAGA
TTATTCTGTAATTAACTGCATAATTTGTCACGTGCCATAGTTTTACATTCCACTACGTCATAGTTCTTAA
AATACTAATCTCCTGAAAATAGAAGTAGGTGAAGAAAGTTTAATTATCAGTTCTAAAATGACAATTGATC
TTTGGAATATGTTCTGAAACTACCGATCATTGAACAGATGCTATTTGAATGATATAGAATTGTATATTTG
CAATTTCTGAAACGCGTTCTTAAAGGCACACAGATTAATTCAAAAGGGTCTGGCCGCAAAAAGGTTTATG
GTGGCCGATTTTGAGTTTTGTGTGTGATTGCTTTTTCACAATCAGTGTTTTCAGGATTATGTGATGAACT
AGATCTTCAAGTTTCGTTACATTTCATATGTTTTCGGAACTCACGAAGTACATATTGGGTATTGTGCTCA
AAAAATTCAGCAATCAGCTTCGCTCCGCTGACTTTAGAACCCAAAAAAATAGTATGGCCAAACTGACTGT
GTTACGATCATTTCAATTTTTCAATACATATTTAAGATTTCTAAGAGTAAGAAGGTCAAAAACTGTTCTG
GAATACATATATATTTTTCAGGTTACAATTAGTCAAAAAGTGCACTGAAATATACGTTTTAATTTCACGA
ATAACCCAATTAGTTCAATGTATTTTTGGTCAACCAACGTTAAAGTTTGGCTTCCAACCAATTATCATTT
CTGATCAACCNCAATGTTTTTTCNTTATCTGCAAGTTAATTTTTTATTTTTATCCNGATGTTGGGCATAT
TTTTCCANTTCTTCNCTAGCGCCCNCTTCNTGCNCTTCCGNCGCCCTGAATCNNAANGCATCTGTTGCAG
AATTGNAAAGACCAATCCACCNCTTGGTTTNCCTCCCNANATCCGGAGAAAATGATNAAACCGANAAAAA
GANCCTGGGATTANGGACACTGGTGCNAACAAAACCAANCTGGACNTGGNACNGGAGGNCACCTNNGGGN
CCCAAANGATGCNANGGGGGCCAACCNCCCGNCNNAAATTGGNAACCNNAACCNGACCNNANN
